Addgene plasmid #15280: TU#712
Depositing lab: Martin Chalfie. Depositing organization: Columbia University. Publication: Combinatorial marking of cells and organelles with reconstituted fluorescent proteins. Zhang S, Ma C, Chalfie M. Cell. 2004 Oct 1. 119(1):137-44. 10.1016/j.cell.2004.09.012 PubMed 15454087.
Backbone
  Vector backbone: 95.77
  Backbone manufacturer: Andy Fire (Stanford)
  Backbone size w/o insert (bp): 3500
  Vector type: Worm Expression
Growth in bacteria
  Bacterial resistance: Ampicillin, 100 μg/mL
  Growth temperature: 37°C
  Growth strain: DH5alpha
  Copy number: High Copy
Gene/Insert
  Gene/Insert name: nzyfp
  Insert size (bp): 800
  Mutation: S65G, V68L, S72A, and T203Y
  Cloning method: Restriction Enzyme; 5′ cloning site BamHI (not destroyed); 3′ cloning site EcoRI (not destroyed)
  Sequencing primers: 5′ n/a
Resource information
  A portion of this plasmid was derived from a plasmid made by: leucine zipper sequences from Lynne Regan (Yale), vector sequences from Andy Fire (Stanford)
Terms and licenses: Academic/Nonprofit Terms; Industry Terms: Not Available to Industry
How to cite: TU#712 was a gift from Martin Chalfie (Addgene plasmid # 15280 ; http://n2t.net/addgene:15280 ; RRID:Addgene_15280)
