[The description below was written by a language model from this plasmid's Addgene catalogue record and pLannotate feature annotations shown in this document.]
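Description:
TU#712 is a Caenorhabditis elegans expression plasmid built on the 95.77 worm vector backbone (about 3.5 kb) and carrying an insert of roughly 800 bp called nzyfp, cloned between BamHI and EcoRI sites that both remain intact. The full deposited sequence is about 4.3 kb. It is propagated in E. coli as a high-copy plasmid through a ColE1/pUC-type origin and selected with ampicillin via the bla gene and its own promoter. The remaining annotated bacterial elements are pUC-style remnants: a polylinker fragment, a lac promoter with operator and CAP binding site, and short fragments of lacI, rop and the pBR322 bom region.

The payload is annotated as a partial Aequorea GFP-family coding sequence of about 570 bp, so it is a fragment rather than a complete fluorescent protein. The recorded mutations (S65G, V68L, S72A and T203Y) are the substitutions that define the yellow YFP variant. The record also notes that leucine zipper sequences were obtained from another laboratory. Together with the associated study on marking cells and organelles with reconstituted fluorescent proteins, the name suggests an N-terminal YFP fragment joined to a leucine zipper. Such a fragment would be non-fluorescent alone and would regain fluorescence only when a complementary zipper-tagged fragment is made in the same cell. The zipper itself is not annotated in the feature table.

No worm promoter is stated in the record or detected in the annotation, which is consistent with a cassette vector into which a promoter of choice is inserted upstream. A short match to C. elegans aex-5 lies downstream of the insert and probably reflects backbone worm sequence, though its role is not stated. The intended use is combinatorial labelling, in which the two halves are driven by different promoters so that signal appears only where both are active.
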