Features (pLannotate 1.2.2; 12 found; start..end, strand, type, name):
      1..41      -  misc_feature   MCS (fragment): pUC18/19 multiple cloning site
    136..705     +  CDS            (3-F)Tyr-EGFP (fragment): (3-F)Tyr-EGFP is a basic (constitutively fluorescent) green fluorescent protein published in 2004, derived from Aequorea victoria.
   1495..1590    +  CDS            aex-5 (fragment): AEX5_CAEEL - Also known as kpc-3 From Caenorhabditis elegans.
   1718..1753    +  CDS            rop (fragment): Rop protein, which maintains plasmids at low copy number; rop
   1855..1954    +  misc_feature   bom (fragment): basis of mobility region from pBR322
   2052..2156    +  promoter       AmpR promoter: bla
   2157..3017    +  CDS            AmpR: β-lactamase; bla; confers resistance to ampicillin, carbenicillin, and related antibiotics
   3188..3776    +  rep_origin     ori: high-copy-number ColE1/pMB1/pBR322/pUC origin of replication
   3959..4051    +  CDS            lacI (fragment): lac repressor; lacI; The lac repressor binds to the lac operator to inhibit transcription in E. coli. This inhibition can be relieved by adding lactose or isopropyl-β-D-thiogalactopyranoside (IPTG).
   4064..4085    +  protein_bind   CAP binding site: CAP binding activates transcription in the presence of cAMP. E. coli catabolite activator protein
   4100..4130    +  promoter       lac promoter: promoter for the E. coli lac operon
   4138..4154    +  protein_bind   lac operator: The lac repressor binds to the lac operator to inhibit transcription in E. coli. This inhibition can be relieved by adding lactose or isopropyl-β-D-thiogalactopyranoside (IPTG). lac repressor encoded by lacI
>Addgene plasmid #15280 | TU#712 | depositor full sequence | sequence record 8242 | Author sequence
AAGCTTGCATGCCTGCAGGTCGACTCTAGAGGATCCCCGGGATTGGCCAAAGGACCCAAAGGTATGTTTC
GAATGATACTAACATAACATAGAACATTTTCAGGAGGACCCTTGAGGGTACCGGTAGAAAAAATGAGTAA
AGGAGAAGAACTTTTCACTGGAGTTGTCCCAATTCTTGTTGAATTAGATGGTGATGTTAATGGGCACAAA
TTTTCTGTCAGTGGAGAGGGTGAAGGTGATGCAACATACGGAAAACTTACCCTTAAATTTATTTGCACTA
CTGGAAAACTACCTGTTCCATGGGTAAGTTTAAACATATATATACTAACTAACCCTGATTATTTAAATTT
TCAGCCAACACTTGTCACTACTTTCGGTTATGGTCTTCAATGCTTCGCAAGATACCCAGATCATATGAAA
CAGCATGACTTTTTCAAGAGTGCCATGCCCGAAGGTTATGTACAGGAAAGAACTATATTTTTCAAAGATG
ACGGGAACTACAAGACACGTAAGTTTAAACAGTTCGGTACTAACTAACCATACATATTTAAATTTTCAGG
TGCTGAAGTCAAGTTTGAAGGTGATACCCTTGTTAATAGAATCGAGTTAAAAGGTATTGATTTTAAAGAA
GATGGAAACATTCTTGGACACAAATTGGAATACAACTATAACTCACACAATGTATACATCATGGCAGACA
AACAAGGTGGCTCTGGCTCTGGCGCTCAGCTTAAGAAAGAGCTGCAGGCAAACAAGAAAGAGCTGGCTCA
GCTGAAGTGGGAACTGCAGGCACTGAAGAAAGAACTGGCTCAGTAGCATTCGTAGAATTCCAACTGAGCG
CCGGTCGCTACCATTACCAACTTGTCTGGTGTCAAAAATAATAGGGGCCGCTGTCATCAGAGTAAGTTTA
AACTGAGTTCTACTAACTAACGAGTAATATTTAAATTTTCAGCATCTCGCGCCCGTGCCTCTGACTTCTA
AGTCCAATTACTCTTCAACATCCCTACATGCTCTTTCTCCCTGTGCTCCCACCCCCTATTTTTGTTATTA
TCAAAAAAACTTCTTCTTAATTTCTTTGTTTTTTAGCTTCTTTTAAGTCACCTCTAACAATGAAATTGTG
TAGATTCAAAAATAGAATTAATTCGTAATAAAAAGTCGAAAAAAATTGTGCTCCCTCCCCCCATTAATAA
TAATTCTATCCCAAAATCTACACAATGTTCTGTGTACACTTCTTATGTTTTTTTTACTTCTGATAAATTT
TTTTTGAAACATCATAGAAAAAACCGCACACAAAATACCTTATCATATGTTACGTTTCAGTTTATGACCG
CAATTTTTATTTCTTCGCACGTCTGGGCCTCTCATGACGTCAAATCATGCTCATCGTGAAAAAGTTTTGG
AGTATTTTTGGAATTTTTCAATCAAGTGAAAGTTTATGAAATTAATTTTCCTGCTTTTGCTTTTTGGGGG
TTTCCCCTATTGTTTGTCAAGAGTTTCGAGGACGGCGTTTTTCTTGCTAAAATCACAAGTATTGATGAGC
ACGATGCAAGAAAGATCGGAAGAAGGTTTGGGTTTGAGGCTCAGTGGAAGGTGAGTAGAAGTTGATAATT
TGAAAGTGGAGTAGTGTCTATGGGGTTTTTGCCTTAAATGACAGAATACATTCCCAATATACCAAACATA
ACTGTTTCCTACTAGTCGGCCGTACGGGCCCTTTCGTCTCGCGCGTTTCGGTGATGACGGTGAAAACCTC
TGACACATGCAGCTCCCGGAGACGGTCACAGCTTGTCTGTAAGCGGATGCCGGGAGCAGACAAGCCCGTC
AGGGCGCGTCAGCGGGTGTTGGCGGGTGTCGGGGCTGGCTTAACTATGCGGCATCAGAGCAGATTGTACT
GAGAGTGCACCATATGCGGTGTGAAATACCGCACAGATGCGTAAGGAGAAAATACCGCATCAGGCGGCCT
TAAGGGCCTCGTGATACGCCTATTTTTATAGGTTAATGTCATGATAATAATGGTTTCTTAGACGTCAGGT
GGCACTTTTCGGGGAAATGTGCGCGGAACCCCTATTTGTTTATTTTTCTAAATACATTCAAATATGTATC
CGCTCATGAGACAATAACCCTGATAAATGCTTCAATAATATTGAAAAAGGAAGAGTATGAGTATTCAACA
TTTCCGTGTCGCCCTTATTCCCTTTTTTGCGGCATTTTGCCTTCCTGTTTTTGCTCACCCAGAAACGCTG
GTGAAAGTAAAAGATGCTGAAGATCAGTTGGGTGCACGAGTGGGTTACATCGAACTGGATCTCAACAGCG
GTAAGATCCTTGAGAGTTTTCGCCCCGAAGAACGTTTTCCAATGATGAGCACTTTTAAAGTTCTGCTATG
TGGCGCGGTATTATCCCGTATTGACGCCGGGCAAGAGCAACTCGGTCGCCGCATACACTATTCTCAGAAT
GACTTGGTTGAGTACTCACCAGTCACAGAAAAGCATCTTACGGATGGCATGACAGTAAGAGAATTATGCA
GTGCTGCCATAACCATGAGTGATAACACTGCGGCCAACTTACTTCTGACAACGATCGGAGGACCGAAGGA
GCTAACCGCTTTTTTGCACAACATGGGGGATCATGTAACTCGCCTTGATCGTTGGGAACCGGAGCTGAAT
GAAGCCATACCAAACGACGAGCGTGACACCACGATGCCTGTAGCAATGGCAACAACGTTGCGCAAACTAT
TAACTGGCGAACTACTTACTCTAGCTTCCCGGCAACAATTAATAGACTGGATGGAGGCGGATAAAGTTGC
AGGACCACTTCTGCGCTCGGCCCTTCCGGCTGGCTGGTTTATTGCTGATAAATCTGGAGCCGGTGAGCGT
GGGTCTCGCGGTATCATTGCAGCACTGGGGCCAGATGGTAAGCCCTCCCGTATCGTAGTTATCTACACGA
CGGGGAGTCAGGCAACTATGGATGAACGAAATAGACAGATCGCTGAGATAGGTGCCTCACTGATTAAGCA
TTGGTAACTGTCAGACCAAGTTTACTCATATATACTTTAGATTGATTTAAAACTTCATTTTTAATTTAAA
AGGATCTAGGTGAAGATCCTTTTTGATAATCTCATGACCAAAATCCCTTAACGTGAGTTTTCGTTCCACT
GAGCGTCAGACCCCGTAGAAAAGATCAAAGGATCTTCTTGAGATCCTTTTTTTCTGCGCGTAATCTGCTG
CTTGCAAACAAAAAAACCACCGCTACCAGCGGTGGTTTGTTTGCCGGATCAAGAGCTACCAACTCTTTTT
CCGAAGGTAACTGGCTTCAGCAGAGCGCAGATACCAAATACTGTCCTTCTAGTGTAGCCGTAGTTAGGCC
ACCACTTCAAGAACTCTGTAGCACCGCCTACATACCTCGCTCTGCTAATCCTGTTACCAGTGGCTGCTGC
CAGTGGCGATAAGTCGTGTCTTACCGGGTTGGACTCAAGACGATAGTTACCGGATAAGGCGCAGCGGTCG
GGCTGAACGGGGGGTTCGTGCACACAGCCCAGCTTGGAGCGAACGACCTACACCGAACTGAGATACCTAC
AGCGTGAGCATTGAGAAAGCGCCACGCTTCCCGAAGGGAGAAAGGCGGACAGGTATCCGGTAAGCGGCAG
GGTCGGAACAGGAGAGCGCACGAGGGAGCTTCCAGGGGGAAACGCCTGGTATCTTTATAGTCCTGTCGGG
TTTCGCCACCTCTGACTTGAGCGTCGATTTTTGTGATGCTCGTCAGGGGGGCGGAGCCTATGGAAAAACG
CCAGCAACGCGGCCTTTTTACGGTTCCTGGCCTTTTGCTGGCCTTTTGCTCACATGTTCTTTCCTGCGTT
ATCCCCTGATTCTGTGGATAACCGTATTACCGCCTTTGAGTGAGCTGATACCGCTCGCCGCAGCCGAACG
ACCGAGCGCAGCGAGTCAGTGAGCGAGGAAGCGGAAGAGCGCCCAATACGCAAACCGCCTCTCCCCGCGC
GTTGGCCGATTCATTAATGCAGCTGGCACGACAGGTTTCCCGACTGGAAAGCGGGCAGTGAGCGCAACGC
AATTAATGTGAGTTAGCTCACTCATTAGGCACCCCAGGCTTTACACTTTATGCTTCCGGCTCGTATGTTG
TGTGGAATTGTGAGCGGATAACAATTTCACACAGGAAACAGCTATGACCATGATTACGCCAAGCTGTAAG
TTTAAACATGATCTTACTAACTAACTATTCTCATTTAAATTTTCAGAGCTTAAAAATGGCTGAAATCACT
CACAACGATGGATACGCTAACAACTTGGAAATGAAAT
