>Addgene plasmid #15280 | TU#712 | addgene partial sequence | sequence record 22453 | 15280 with M13R
TCTTACTAACTAACTATTCTCATTTAAATTTTCAGAGCTTAAAAATGGCTGAAATCACTCACAACGATGG
ATACGCTAACAACTTGGAAATGAAATAAGCTTGCATGCCTGCAGGTCGACTCTAGAGGATCCCCGGGATT
GGCCAAAGGACCCAAAGGTATGTTTCGAATGATACTAACATAACATAGAACATTTTCAGGAGGACCCTTG
AGGGTACCGGTAGAAAAAATGAGTAAAGGAGAAGAACTTTTCACTGGAGTTGTCCCAATTCTTGTTGAAT
TAGATGGTGATGTTAATGGGCACAAATTTTCTGTCAGTGGAGAGGGTGAAGGTGATGCAACATACGGAAA
ACTTACCCTTAAATTTATTTGCACTACTGGAAAACTACCTGTTCCATGGGTAAGTTTAAACATATATATA
CTAACTAACCCTGATTATTTAAATTTTCAGCCAACACTTGTCACTACTTTCGGTTATGGTCTTCAATGCT
TCGCCAGATACCCAGATCATATGAAACAGCATGACTTTTTCAAGAGTGCCATGCCCGAAGGTTATGTACA
GGAAAGAACTATATTTTTCAAAGATGACGGGAACTACAAGACACGTAAGTTTAAACAGTTCGGTACTAAC
TAACCATACATATTTAAATTTTCAGGTGCT
